>Addgene plasmid #245952 | ADF shRNA mouse | addgene full sequence | sequence record 490244 | Addgene NGS Result
TCTTCGCTATTACGCCAGCTGGCGAAAGGGGGATGTGCTGCAAGGCGATTAAGTTGGGTAACGCCAGGGT
TTTCCCAGTCACGACGTTGTAAAACGACGGCCAGTGAGCGCGCGTAATACGACTCACTATAGGGCGAATT
GGAGCTCCACCGCGGTGGCGGCCGCTCTAGAACTAGTGGATCCACTAGTAACGGCCGCCAGTGTGCTGGA
ATTCGCCCTTCCATGGAATTCGAACGCTGACGTCATCAACCCGCTCCAAGGAATCGCGGGCCCAGTGTCA
CTAGGCGGGAACACCCAGCGCGCGTGCGCCCTGGCAGGAAGATGGCTGTGAGGGACAGGGGAGTGGCGCC
CTGCAATATTTGCATGTCGCTATGTGTTCTGGGAAATCACCATAAACGTGAAATGTCTTTGGATTTGGGA
ATCTTATAAGTTCTGTATGAGACCACAGATCTAAGTGATTGCAATCCGTGTATTTCTCGAGAATACACGG
ATTGCAATCACTTTTTTTGGAAAAGCTTGGTCATAGCTGTTTCCGGGGTACCCAGCTTTTGTTCCCTTTA
GTGAGGGTTAATTGCGCGCTTGGCGTAATCATGGTCATAGCTGTTTCCTGTGTGAAATTGTTATCCGCTC
ACAATTCCACACAACATACGAGCCGGAAGCATAAAGTGTAAAGCCTGGGGTGCCTAATGAGTGAGCTAAC
TCACATTAATTGCGTTGCGCTCACTGCCCGCTTTCCAGTCGGGAAACCTGTCGTGCCAGCTGCATTAATG
AATCGGCCAACGCGCGGGGAGAGGCGGTTTGCGTATTGGGCGCTCTTCCGCTTCCTCGCTCACTGACTCG
CTGCGCTCGGTCGTTCGGCTGCGGCGAGCGGTATCAGCTCACTCAAAGGCGGTAATACGGTTATCCACAG
AATCAGGGGATAACGCAGGAAAGAACATGTGAGCAAAAGGCCAGCAAAAGGCCAGGAACCGTAAAAAGGC
CGCGTTGCTGGCGTTTTTCCATAGGCTCCGCCCCCCTGACGAGCATCACAAAAATCGACGCTCAAGTCAG
AGGTGGCGAAACCCGACAGGACTATAAAGATACCAGGCGTTTCCCCCTGGAAGCTCCCTCGTGCGCTCTC
CTGTTCCGACCCTGCCGCTTACCGGATACCTGTCCGCCTTTCTCCCTTCGGGAAGCGTGGCGCTTTCTCA
TAGCTCACGCTGTAGGTATCTCAGTTCGGTGTAGGTCGTTCGCTCCAAGCTGGGCTGTGTGCACGAACCC
CCCGTTCAGCCCGACCGCTGCGCCTTATCCGGTAACTATCGTCTTGAGTCCAACCCGGTAAGACACGACT
TATCGCCACTGGCAGCAGCCACTGGTAACAGGATTAGCAGAGCGAGGTATGTAGGCGGTGCTACAGAGTT
CTTGAAGTGGTGGCCTAACTACGGCTACACTAGAAGAACAGTATTTGGTATCTGCGCTCTGCTGAAGCCA
GTTACCTTCGGAAAAAGAGTTGGTAGCTCTTGATCCGGCAAACAAACCACCGCTGGTAGCGGTGGTTTTT
TTGTTTGCAAGCAGCAGATTACGCGCAGAAAAAAAGGATCTCAAGAAGATCCTTTGATCTTTTCTACGGG
GTCTGACGCTCAGTGGAACGAAAACTCACGTTAAGGGATTTTGGTCATGAGATTATCAAAAAGGATCTTC
ACCTAGATCCTTTTAAATTAAAAATGAAGTTTTAAATCAATCTAAAGTATATATGAGTAAACTTGGTCTG
ACAGTTACCAATGCTTAATCAGTGAGGCACCTATCTCAGCGATCTGTCTATTTCGTTCATCCATAGTTGC
CTGACTCCCCGTCGTGTAGATAACTACGATACGGGAGGGCTTACCATCTGGCCCCAGTGCTGCAATGATA
CCGCGAGACCCACGCTCACCGGCTCCAGATTTATCAGCAATAAACCAGCCAGCCGGAAGGGCCGAGCGCA
GAAGTGGTCCTGCAACTTTATCCGCCTCCATCCAGTCTATTAATTGTTGCCGGGAAGCTAGAGTAAGTAG
TTCGCCAGTTAATAGTTTGCGCAACGTTGTTGCCATTGCTACAGGCATCGTGGTGTCACGCTCGTCGTTT
GGTATGGCTTCATTCAGCTCCGGTTCCCAACGATCAAGGCGAGTTACATGATCCCCCATGTTGTGCAAAA
AAGCGGTTAGCTCCTTCGGTCCTCCGATCGTTGTCAGAAGTAAGTTGGCCGCAGTGTTATCACTCATGGT
TATGGCAGCACTGCATAATTCTCTTACTGTCATGCCATCCGTAAGATGCTTTTCTGTGACTGGTGAGTAC
TCAACCAAGTCATTCTGAGAATAGTGTATGCGGCGACCGAGTTGCTCTTGCCCGGCGTCAATACGGGATA
ATACCGCGCCACATAGCAGAACTTTAAAAGTGCTCATCATTGGAAAACGTTCTTCGGGGCGAAAACTCTC
AAGGATCTTACCGCTGTTGAGATCCAGTTCGATGTAACCCACTCGTGCACCCAACTGATCTTCAGCATCT
TTTACTTTCACCAGCGTTTCTGGGTGAGCAAAAACAGGAAGGCAAAATGCCGCAAAAAAGGGAATAAGGG
CGACACGGAAATGTTGAATACTCATACTCTTCCTTTTTCAATATTATTGAAGCATTTATCAGGGTTATTG
TCTCATGAGCGGATACATATTTGAATGTATTTAGAAAAATAAACAAATAGGGGTTCCGCGCACATTTCCC
CGAAAAGTGCCACCTG
[124 nt withheld, positions 2747-2870]
C
[91 nt withheld, positions 2872-2962]
A
[49 nt withheld, positions 2964-3012]
CCTTTGACGTTGGAGTCCACGTTCTTT
[37 nt withheld, positions 3040-3076]
ACCCTATCTCGGTCTATTCTTTTGATTTATAAGGGATTTTGCCGATTTCGGCCTATTGGTTAAAAAATGA
GCTGATTTAACAAAAATTTAACGCGAATTTTAACAAAATATTAACGCTTACAATTTCCATTCGCCATTCA
GGCTGCGCAACTGTTGGGAAGGGCGATCGGTGCGGGCC
Features (pLannotate 1.2.2; 13 found; start..end, strand, type, name):
    115..133     +  promoter       T7 promoter: promoter for bacteriophage T7 RNA polymerase
    142..183     +  misc_feature   MCS (fragment): pBluescript multiple cloning site
    232..446     +  promoter       H1 promoter: human H1 RNA promoter
    555..573     -  promoter       T3 promoter: promoter for bacteriophage T3 RNA polymerase
    618..634     -  protein_bind   lac operator: The lac repressor binds to the lac operator to inhibit transcription in E. coli. This inhibition can be relieved by adding lactose or isopropyl-β-D-thiogalactopyranoside (IPTG). lac repressor encoded by lacI
    642..672     -  promoter       lac promoter: promoter for the E. coli lac operon
    687..708     -  protein_bind   CAP binding site: CAP binding activates transcription in the presence of cAMP. E. coli catabolite activator protein
    721..813     -  CDS            lacI (fragment): lac repressor; lacI; The lac repressor binds to the lac operator to inhibit transcription in E. coli. This inhibition can be relieved by adding lactose or isopropyl-β-D-thiogalactopyranoside (IPTG).
    996..1584    -  rep_origin     ori: high-copy-number ColE1/pMB1/pBR322/pUC origin of replication
   1755..2615    -  CDS            AmpR: β-lactamase; bla; confers resistance to ampicillin, carbenicillin, and related antibiotics
   2616..2720    -  promoter       AmpR promoter: bla
   2747..3175    +  rep_origin     f1 ori (sequence partly withheld): f1 bacteriophage origin of replication; arrow indicates direction of (+) strand synthesis
   3206..107     -  CDS            lacZα (fragment) (across the origin): LacZα fragment of β-galactosidase; lacZ fragment
