[The description below was written by a language model from this plasmid's Addgene catalogue record and pLannotate feature annotations shown in this document.]
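Description:
ADF shRNA mouse is a small (about 3.25 kb) pBluescript-based plasmid carrying a short hairpin RNA expression cassette directed against mouse actin depolymerizing factor (ADF, also called destrin; gene Dstn). It is catalogued as a mammalian expression vector, but the backbone is a standard bacterial cloning phagemid. It replicates in E. coli from a high-copy ColE1/pUC-type origin and is selected with ampicillin through the β-lactamase gene and its own promoter. An f1 origin is also present, which allows single-stranded DNA production with helper phage. No mammalian selection marker, reporter, or viral packaging element appears in the feature table.

The payload sits in the pBluescript polylinker, interrupting the lacZα region and flanked by the T7 and T3 phage promoters, with the usual lac promoter, operator and CAP site remnants nearby. The annotated functional element is the human H1 RNA promoter, an RNA polymerase III promoter well suited to driving short, precisely defined transcripts such as hairpins. The hairpin itself is not annotated in the feature table, but it presumably lies in the roughly 100 bp interval between the H1 promoter and the T3 promoter. After transcription in mammalian cells, the hairpin would be processed by the RNAi machinery into an siRNA targeting Dstn mRNA. According to the depositor, it silences mouse ADF without affecting the closely related cofilin.

The stated purpose is to serve as a source for building other mouse ADF silencing vectors, so the H1–shRNA cassette is meant to be moved into other backbones. The record does not specify the restriction sites used for cloning.
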