Addgene plasmid #245952: ADF shRNA mouse
Purpose: For making other mouse ADF silencing vectors
Depositing lab: James Bamburg. Depositing organization: Colorado State University, Fort Collins.
Backbone
  Vector backbone: pBluescript
  Backbone manufacturer: Unknown
  Backbone size w/o insert (bp): 2961
  Vector type: Mammalian Expression
Growth in bacteria
  Bacterial resistance: Ampicillin, 100 μg/mL
  Growth temperature: 37°C
  Growth strain: DH5alpha
  Copy number: High Copy
Gene/Insert
  Gene/Insert name: actin depolymerizing factor (ADF) (alt name: destrin)
  gRNA/shRNA sequence: AAGTGATTGCAATCCGTGTAT
  Species: M. musculus (mouse)
  Entrez Gene: Dstn (a.k.a. 2610043P17Rik, AD, ADF, AU042046, Dsn, co, corn1, sid, sid23p)
  Promoter: pol III H1
  Cloning method: Restriction Enzyme; 5′ cloning site Unspecified (unknown if destroyed)
Terms and licenses: Academic/Nonprofit Terms; Industry Terms: Not Available to Industry
Depositor comments: Silences mouse ADF but not cofilin
How to cite: ADF shRNA mouse was a gift from James Bamburg (Addgene plasmid # 245952 ; http://n2t.net/addgene:245952 ; RRID:Addgene_245952)
